Addgene plasmid #168216: pMEH305 HA NLS SpCas9 3x high affinity MS2 loops
Purpose: Mammalian expression SV40 and nucleoplasmin NLS SpCas9 with 3 high affinity MS2 loops and fused to an N-terminal HA tag
Depositing lab: Joshua Leonard. Depositing organization: Northwestern University. Publication: A platform for actively loading cargo RNA to elucidate limiting steps in EV-mediated delivery. Hung ME, Leonard JN. J Extracell Vesicles. 2016 May 13;5:31027. doi: 10.3402/jev.v5.31027. eCollection 2016. PubMed 27189348.
Backbone
  Vector backbone: pGIPZ
  Backbone manufacturer: Open Biosciences
  Backbone size w/o insert (bp): 9593
  Total vector size (bp): 13838
  Modifications to backbone: Includes 3 high affinity MS2 loops downstream of WPRE
  Vector type: Mammalian Expression, Lentiviral
  Selectable markers: Hygromycin
Growth in bacteria
  Bacterial resistance: Ampicillin and Bleocin (Zeocin), 100 & 50 μg/mL
  Growth temperature: 37°C
  Growth strain: NEB Stable
  Copy number: High Copy
Gene/Insert
  Gene/Insert name: SV40 NLS SpCas9
  Species: S. pyogenes
  Insert size (bp): 4245
  Promoter: CMV
  Tag / fusion protein: SV40 NLS (N terminal on insert); HA (N terminal on insert); nucleoplasmin NLS (C terminal on insert)
  Cloning method: Restriction Enzyme; 5′ cloning site NheI (not destroyed); 3′ cloning site AscI (not destroyed)
  Sequencing primers: 5′ CMVF CGCAAATGGGCGGTAGGCGTG; 3′ WPRE R ggagcaacatagttaagaatacc
Terms and licenses: Academic/Nonprofit Terms; Industry Terms: Not Available to Industry
Depositor comments: Hygromycin selection marker is not within the LTRs
How to cite: pMEH305 HA NLS SpCas9 3x high affinity MS2 loops was a gift from Joshua Leonard (Addgene plasmid # 168216 ; http://n2t.net/addgene:168216 ; RRID:Addgene_168216)
