[The description below was written by a language model from this plasmid's Addgene catalogue record and pLannotate feature annotations shown in this document.]
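Description:
pMEH305 HA NLS SpCas9 3x high affinity MS2 loops is a 13.8 kb mammalian expression and lentiviral transfer plasmid built on the pGIPZ backbone. It is maintained in E. coli through a high-copy ColE1/pUC-type origin, with an f1 origin also present. Bacterial selection uses ampicillin (AmpR) together with Zeocin, the latter provided by an EM7-driven BleoR cassette placed in reverse orientation between the cPPT/CTS and the CMV enhancer. The HIV-1-derived framework comprises a truncated 5' LTR, the Ψ packaging signal with a gag fragment, the RRE for Rev-dependent export, the cPPT/CTS, and a self-inactivating ΔU3 3' LTR. An SV40 promoter-driven hygromycin resistance cassette allows selection in mammalian cells. As the depositor notes and the feature map confirms, it lies outside the LTRs, so it would not be carried into a packaged viral genome and is useful only after plasmid transfection.

The payload is Streptococcus pyogenes Cas9 expressed from the CMV enhancer/promoter and cloned between NheI and AscI sites. It carries an N-terminal HA epitope and SV40 NLS and a C-terminal bipartite nucleoplasmin NLS. The annotation software does not call the SV40 NLS separately, and it splits Cas9 into two adjoining segments that together form one continuous coding region. Downstream, a WPRE enhances transcript stability and expression. It is followed by three high-affinity MS2 stem loops in the 3' untranslated region, upstream of the 3' LTR. These loops let the Cas9 mRNA be bound by bacteriophage MS2 coat protein fusions. According to the associated publication title, this supports active loading of cargo RNA into extracellular vesicles to study the limiting steps of vesicle-mediated delivery. Small dTomato, nef, lac and ble fragments appear to be backbone remnants.
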