Features (pLannotate 1.2.2; 38 found; start..end, strand, type, name):
    377..634     +  LTR            5' LTR (truncated): truncated 5' long terminal repeat (LTR) from HIV-1
    681..806     +  misc_feature   HIV-1 Ψ: packaging signal of human immunodeficiency virus type 1
    790..1128    +  CDS            HIV-1 gag (fragment): gag protein from human immunodeficiency virus 1; gag
   1303..1536    +  misc_feature   RRE: The Rev response element (RRE) of HIV-1 allows for Rev-dependent mRNA export from the nucleus to the cytoplasm.
   1913..2013    +  CDS            Rev (fragment): human immunodeficiency virus 1 (HIV-1) Rev protein; rev; enhances nuclear export of unspliced and incompletely spliced viral mRNAs
   2063..2180    +  misc_feature   cPPT/CTS: central polypurine tract and central termination sequence of HIV-1
   2245..2619    -  CDS            BleoR: antibiotic-binding protein; Sh ble from Streptoalloteichus hindustanus; confers resistance to bleomycin, phleomycin, and Zeocin™
   2639..2686    -  promoter       EM7 promoter: synthetic bacterial promoter&nbsp
   2791..3094    +  enhancer       CMV enhancer: human cytomegalovirus immediate early enhancer
   3095..3298    +  promoter       CMV promoter: human cytomegalovirus (CMV) immediate early promoter
   3418..3444    +  CDS            3xHA (fragment): three tandem HA epitope tags
   3508..5109    +  CDS            Cas9(N): N-terminal portion of Streptococcus pyogenes Cas9 (Zetsche et al., 2015)
   5110..7608    +  CDS            Cas9(C): C-terminal portion of Streptococcus pyogenes Cas9 (Zetsche et al., 2015)
   7609..7656    +  CDS            nucleoplasmin NLS: bipartite nuclear localization signal from nucleoplasmin
   7737..7789    +  CDS            dTomato (fragment): dimeric variant of DsRed fluorescent protein (Shaner et al., 2004) mammalian codon-optimized
   7799..8387    +  misc_feature   WPRE: woodchuck hepatitis virus posttranscriptional regulatory element
   8391..8408    +  misc_feature   MCS (fragment): pUC18/19 multiple cloning site
   8437..8455    +  misc_RNA       MS2 stem loop: stem loop that binds the bacteriophage MS2 coat protein
   8476..8494    +  misc_RNA       MS2 stem loop: stem loop that binds the bacteriophage MS2 coat protein
   8514..8532    +  misc_RNA       MS2 stem loop: stem loop that binds the bacteriophage MS2 coat protein
   8538..8606    +  CDS            nef (fragment): NEF_HV1Z2 - Experimental evidence at protein level: Swiss-Prot protein existence level 1. Extracellular Nef protein targets CD4(+) T-lymphocytes for apoptosis by interacting with CXCR4 surface receptors. From Human immunodeficiency virus type 1 group M subtype D (isolate Z2/CDC-Z34) (HIV-1).
   8608..8841    +  LTR            3' LTR (ΔU3): self-inactivating 3' long terminal repeat (LTR) from HIV-1
   8948..9172    +  polyA_signal   bGH poly(A) signal: bovine growth hormone polyadenylation signal
   9176..9197    +  promoter       SV40 promoter (fragment): SV40 enhancer and early promoter
   9218..9646    +  rep_origin     f1 ori (sequence partly withheld): f1 bacteriophage origin of replication; arrow indicates direction of (+) strand synthesis
   9660..9989    +  promoter       SV40 promoter: SV40 enhancer and early promoter
  10038..11063   +  CDS            HygR: aminoglycoside phosphotransferase from E. coli; aph(4)-Ia; confers resistance to hygromycin
  11073..11198   +  CDS            ble (fragment): BLE_KLEPN - Experimental evidence at protein level: Swiss-Prot protein existence level 1. Binding protein with a strong affinity to the bleomycin family of antibiotics. Binds to CL990; an antimitotic-antibiotic compound. From Klebsiella pneumoniae.
  11193..11314   +  polyA_signal   SV40 poly(A) signal: SV40 polyadenylation signal
  11385..11407   -  protein_bind   lac operator (fragment): The lac repressor binds to the lac operator to inhibit transcription in E. coli. This inhibition can be relieved by adding lactose or isopropyl-β-D-thiogalactopyranoside (IPTG). lac repressor encoded by lacI
  11411..11441   -  promoter       lac promoter: promoter for the E. coli lac operon
  11456..11477   -  protein_bind   CAP binding site: CAP binding activates transcription in the presence of cAMP. E. coli catabolite activator protein
  11490..11582   -  CDS            lacI (fragment): lac repressor; lacI; The lac repressor binds to the lac operator to inhibit transcription in E. coli. This inhibition can be relieved by adding lactose or isopropyl-β-D-thiogalactopyranoside (IPTG).
  11765..12353   -  rep_origin     ori: high-copy-number ColE1/pMB1/pBR322/pUC origin of replication
  12524..13384   -  CDS            AmpR: β-lactamase; bla; confers resistance to ampicillin, carbenicillin, and related antibiotics
  13385..13489   -  promoter       AmpR promoter: bla
  13537..13671   +  polyA_signal   SV40 poly(A) signal: SV40 polyadenylation signal
  13838..329     +  CDS            nef (fragment) (across the origin): NEF_HV1BR - Experimental evidence at protein level: Swiss-Prot protein existence level 1. Extracellular Nef protein targets CD4(+) T-lymphocytes for apoptosis by interacting with CXCR4 surface receptors (PubMed:14990729). From Human immunodeficiency virus type 1 group M subtype B (isolate BRU/LAI) (HIV-1).
>Addgene plasmid #168216 | pMEH305 HA NLS SpCas9 3x high affinity MS2 loops | addgene full sequence | sequence record 350180 | Addgene NGS Result
TGGAAGGGCTAATTCACTCCCAAAGAAGACAAGATATCCTTGATCTGTGGATCTACCACACACAAGGCTA
CTTCCCTGATTAGCAGAACTACACACCAGGGCCAGGGGTCAGATATCCACTGACCTTTGGATGGTGCTAC
AAGCTAGTACCAGTTGAGCCAGATAAGGTAGAAGAGGCCAATAAAGGAGAGAACACCAGCTTGTTACACC
CTGTGAGCCTGCATGGGATGGATGACCCGGAGAGAGAAGTGTTAGAGTGGAGGTTTGACAGCCGCCTAGC
ATTTCATCACGTGGCCCGAGAGCTGCATCCGGAGTACTTCAAGAACTGCTGATATCGAGCTTGCTACAAG
GGACTTTCCGCTGGGGACTTTCCAGGGAGGCGTGGCCTGGGCGGGACTGGGGAGTGGCGAGCCCTCAGAT
CCTGCATATAAGCAGCTGCTTTTTGCCTGTACTGGGTCTCTCTGGTTAGACCAGATCTGAGCCTGGGAGC
TCTCTGGCTAACTAGGGAACCCACTGCTTAAGCCTCAATAAAGCTTGCCTTGAGTGCTTCAAGTAGTGTG
TGCCCGTCTGTTGTGTGACTCTGGTAACTAGAGATCCCTCAGACCCTTTTAGTCAGTGTGGAAAATCTCT
AGCAGTGGCGCCCGAACAGGGACTTGAAAGCGAAAGGGAAACCAGAGGAGCTCTCTCGACGCAGGACTCG
GCTTGCTGAAGCGCGCACGGCAAGAGGCGAGGGGCGGCGACTGGTGAGTACGCCAAAAATTTTGACTAGC
GGAGGCTAGAAGGAGAGAGATGGGTGCGAGAGCGTCAGTATTAAGCGGGGGAGAATTAGATCGCGATGGG
AAAAAATTCGGTTAAGGCCAGGGGGAAAGAAAAAATATAAATTAAAACATATAGTATGGGCAAGCAGGGA
GCTAGAACGATTCGCAGTTAATCCTGGCCTGTTAGAAACATCAGAAGGCTGTAGACAAATACTGGGACAG
CTACAACCATCCCTTCAGACAGGATCAGAAGAACTTAGATCATTATATAATACAGTAGCAACCCTCTATT
GTGTGCATCAAAGGATAGAGATAAAAGACACCAAGGAAGCTTTAGACAAGATAGAGGAAGAGCAAAACAA
AAGTAAGACCACCGCACAGCAAGCGGCCGGCCGCTGATCTTCAGACCTGGAGGAGGAGATATGAGGGACA
ATTGGAGAAGTGAATTATATAAATATAAAGTAGTAAAAATTGAACCATTAGGAGTAGCACCCACCAAGGC
AAAGAGAAGAGTGGTGCAGAGAGAAAAAAGAGCAGTGGGAATAGGAGCTTTGTTCCTTGGGTTCTTGGGA
GCAGCAGGAAGCACTATGGGCGCAGCGTCAATGACGCTGACGGTACAGGCCAGACAATTATTGTCTGGTA
TAGTGCAGCAGCAGAACAATTTGCTGAGGGCTATTGAGGCGCAACAGCATCTGTTGCAACTCACAGTCTG
GGGCATCAAGCAGCTCCAGGCAAGAATCCTGGCTGTGGAAAGATACCTAAAGGATCAACAGCTCCTGGGG
ATTTGGGGTTGCTCTGGAAAACTCATTTGCACCACTGCTGTGCCTTGGAATGCTAGTTGGAGTAATAAAT
CTCTGGAACAGATTTGGAATCACACGACCTGGATGGAGTGGGACAGAGAAATTAACAATTACACAAGCTT
AATACACTCCTTAATTGAAGAATCGCAAAACCAGCAAGAAAAGAATGAACAAGAATTATTGGAATTAGAT
AAATGGGCAAGTTTGTGGAATTGGTTTAACATAACAAATTGGCTGTGGTATATAAAATTATTCATAATGA
TAGTAGGAGGCTTGGTAGGTTTAAGAATAGTTTTTGCTGTACTTTCTATAGTGAATAGAGTTAGGCAGGG
ATATTCACCATTATCGTTTCAGACCCACCTCCCAACCCCGAGGGGACCCGACAGGCCCGAAGGAATAGAA
GAAGAAGGTGGAGAGAGAGACAGAGACAGATCCATTCGATTAGTGAACGGATCGGCACTGCGTGCGCCAA
TTCTGCAGACAAATGGCAGTATTCATCCACAATTTTAAAAGAAAAGGGGGGATTGGGGGGTACAGTGCAG
GGGAAAGAATAGTAGACATAATAGCAACAGACATACAAACTAAAGAATTACAAAAACAAATTACAAAAAT
TCAAAATTTTCGGGTTTATTACAGGGACAGCAGAGATCCAGTTTGGTTAGTACCGGGCCCGCTCTAGTCC
GGAATCAGTCCTGCTCCTCGGCCACGAAGTGCACGCAGTTGCCGGCCGGGTCGCGCAGGGCGAACTCCCG
CCCCCACGGCTGCTCGCCGATCTCGGTCATGGCCGGCCCGGAGGCGTCCCGGAAGTTCGTGGACACGACC
TCCGACCACTCGGCGTACAGCTCGTCCAGGCCGCGCACCCACACCCAGGCCAGGGTGTTGTCCGGCACCA
CCTGGTCCTGGACCGCGCTGATGAACAGGGTCACGTCGTCCCGGACCACACCGGCGAAGTCGTCCTCCAC
GAAGTCCCGGGAGAACCCGAGCCGGTCGGTCCAGAACTCGACCGCTCCGGCGACGTCGCGCGCGGTGAGC
ACCGGAACGGCACTGGTCAACTTGGCCATGGTGGCCCTCCTATAGTGAGTCGTATTATACTATGCCGATA
TACTATGCCGATGATTAATTGTCAACACGTGCTGCAGGTCCGAGGTTCTAGACGTATTACCGCCATGCAT
TAGTTATTAATAGTAATCAATTACGGGGTCATTAGTTCATAGCCCATATATGGAGTTCCGCGTTACATAA
CTTACGGTAAATGGCCCGCCTGGCTGACCGCCCAACGACCCCCGCCCATTGACGTCAATAATGACGTATG
TTCCCATAGTAACGCCAATAGGGACTTTCCATTGACGTCAATGGGTGGAGTATTTACGGTAAACTGCCCA
CTTGGCAGTACATCAAGTGTATCATATGCCAAGTACGCCCCCTATTGACGTCAATGACGGTAAATGGCCC
GCCTGGCATTATGCCCAGTACATGACCTTATGGGACTTTCCTACTTGGCAGTACATCTACGTATTAGTCA
TCGCTATTACCATGGTGATGCGGTTTTGGCAGTACATCAATGGGCGTGGATAGCGGTTTGACTCACGGGG
ATTTCCAAGTCTCCACCCCATTGACGTCAATGGGAGTTTGTTTTGGCACCAAAATCAACGGGACTTTCCA
AAATGTCGTAACAACTCCGCCCCATTGACGCAAATGGGCGGTAGGCGTGTACGGTGGGAGGTCTATATAA
GCAGAGCTCGTTTAGTGAACCGTCAGATCGCCTGGAGACGCCATCCACGCTGTTTTGACCTCCATAGAAG
ACACCGACTCTACTAGAGGATCTGCCACCAGCTAGCGAGAATCTGTACTTTCAGATGTACCCATACGATG
TGCCAGATTACGCTGGTGGTAGTAGCGGTGGGCCAAAGAAGAAGCGGAAGGTCGGTATCCACGGAGTCCC
AGCAGCCGACAAGAAGTACAGCATCGGCCTGGACATCGGCACCAACTCTGTGGGCTGGGCCGTGATCACC
GACGAGTACAAGGTGCCCAGCAAGAAATTCAAGGTGCTGGGCAACACCGACCGGCACAGCATCAAGAAGA
ACCTGATCGGAGCCCTGCTGTTCGACAGCGGCGAAACAGCCGAGGCCACCCGGCTGAAGAGAACCGCCAG
AAGAAGATACACCAGACGGAAGAACCGGATCTGCTATCTGCAAGAGATCTTCAGCAACGAGATGGCCAAG
GTGGACGACAGCTTCTTCCACAGACTGGAAGAGTCCTTCCTGGTGGAAGAGGATAAGAAGCACGAGCGGC
ACCCCATCTTCGGCAACATCGTGGACGAGGTGGCCTACCACGAGAAGTACCCCACCATCTACCACCTGAG
AAAGAAACTGGTGGACAGCACCGACAAGGCCGACCTGCGGCTGATCTATCTGGCCCTGGCCCACATGATC
AAGTTCCGGGGCCACTTCCTGATCGAGGGCGACCTGAACCCCGACAACAGCGACGTGGACAAGCTGTTCA
TCCAGCTGGTGCAGACCTACAACCAGCTGTTCGAGGAAAACCCCATCAACGCCAGCGGCGTGGACGCCAA
GGCCATCCTGTCTGCCAGACTGAGCAAGAGCAGACGGCTGGAAAATCTGATCGCCCAGCTGCCCGGCGAG
AAGAAGAATGGCCTGTTCGGAAACCTGATTGCCCTGAGCCTGGGCCTGACCCCCAACTTCAAGAGCAACT
TCGACCTGGCCGAGGATGCCAAACTGCAGCTGAGCAAGGACACCTACGACGACGACCTGGACAACCTGCT
GGCCCAGATCGGCGACCAGTACGCCGACCTGTTTCTGGCCGCCAAGAACCTGTCCGACGCCATCCTGCTG
AGCGACATCCTGAGAGTGAACACCGAGATCACCAAGGCCCCCCTGAGCGCCTCTATGATCAAGAGATACG
ACGAGCACCACCAGGACCTGACCCTGCTGAAAGCTCTCGTGCGGCAGCAGCTGCCTGAGAAGTACAAAGA
GATTTTCTTCGACCAGAGCAAGAACGGCTACGCCGGCTACATTGACGGCGGAGCCAGCCAGGAAGAGTTC
TACAAGTTCATCAAGCCCATCCTGGAAAAGATGGACGGCACCGAGGAACTGCTCGTGAAGCTGAACAGAG
AGGACCTGCTGCGGAAGCAGCGGACCTTCGACAACGGCAGCATCCCCCACCAGATCCACCTGGGAGAGCT
GCACGCCATTCTGCGGCGGCAGGAAGATTTTTACCCATTCCTGAAGGACAACCGGGAAAAGATCGAGAAG
ATCCTGACCTTCCGCATCCCCTACTACGTGGGCCCTCTGGCCAGGGGAAACAGCAGATTCGCCTGGATGA
CCAGAAAGAGCGAGGAAACCATCACCCCCTGGAACTTCGAGGAAGTGGTGGACAAGGGCGCTTCCGCCCA
GAGCTTCATCGAGCGGATGACCAACTTCGATAAGAACCTGCCCAACGAGAAGGTGCTGCCCAAGCACAGC
CTGCTGTACGAGTACTTCACCGTGTATAACGAGCTGACCAAAGTGAAATACGTGACCGAGGGAATGAGAA
AGCCCGCCTTCCTGAGCGGCGAGCAGAAAAAGGCCATCGTGGACCTGCTGTTCAAGACCAACCGGAAAGT
GACCGTGAAGCAGCTGAAAGAGGACTACTTCAAGAAAATCGAGTGCTTCGACTCCGTGGAAATCTCCGGC
GTGGAAGATCGGTTCAACGCCTCCCTGGGCACATACCACGATCTGCTGAAAATTATCAAGGACAAGGACT
TCCTGGACAATGAGGAAAACGAGGACATTCTGGAAGATATCGTGCTGACCCTGACACTGTTTGAGGACAG
AGAGATGATCGAGGAACGGCTGAAAACCTATGCCCACCTGTTCGACGACAAAGTGATGAAGCAGCTGAAG
CGGCGGAGATACACCGGCTGGGGCAGGCTGAGCCGGAAGCTGATCAACGGCATCCGGGACAAGCAGTCCG
GCAAGACAATCCTGGATTTCCTGAAGTCCGACGGCTTCGCCAACAGAAACTTCATGCAGCTGATCCACGA
CGACAGCCTGACCTTTAAAGAGGACATCCAGAAAGCCCAGGTGTCCGGCCAGGGCGATAGCCTGCACGAG
CACATTGCCAATCTGGCCGGCAGCCCCGCCATTAAGAAGGGCATCCTGCAGACAGTGAAGGTGGTGGACG
AGCTCGTGAAAGTGATGGGCCGGCACAAGCCCGAGAACATCGTGATCGAAATGGCCAGAGAGAACCAGAC
CACCCAGAAGGGACAGAAGAACAGCCGCGAGAGAATGAAGCGGATCGAAGAGGGCATCAAAGAGCTGGGC
AGCCAGATCCTGAAAGAACACCCCGTGGAAAACACCCAGCTGCAGAACGAGAAGCTGTACCTGTACTACC
TGCAGAATGGGCGGGATATGTACGTGGACCAGGAACTGGACATCAACCGGCTGTCCGACTACGATGTGGA
CCATATCGTGCCTCAGAGCTTTCTGAAGGACGACTCCATCGACAACAAGGTGCTGACCAGAAGCGACAAG
AACCGGGGCAAGAGCGACAACGTGCCCTCCGAAGAGGTCGTGAAGAAGATGAAGAACTACTGGCGGCAGC
TGCTGAACGCCAAGCTGATTACCCAGAGAAAGTTCGACAATCTGACCAAGGCCGAGAGAGGCGGCCTGAG
CGAACTGGATAAGGCCGGCTTCATCAAGAGACAGCTGGTGGAAACCCGGCAGATCACAAAGCACGTGGCA
CAGATCCTGGACTCCCGGATGAACACTAAGTACGACGAGAATGACAAGCTGATCCGGGAAGTGAAAGTGA
TCACCCTGAAGTCCAAGCTGGTGTCCGATTTCCGGAAGGATTTCCAGTTTTACAAAGTGCGCGAGATCAA
CAACTACCACCACGCCCACGACGCCTACCTGAACGCCGTCGTGGGAACCGCCCTGATCAAAAAGTACCCT
AAGCTGGAAAGCGAGTTCGTGTACGGCGACTACAAGGTGTACGACGTGCGGAAGATGATCGCCAAGAGCG
AGCAGGAAATCGGCAAGGCTACCGCCAAGTACTTCTTCTACAGCAACATCATGAACTTTTTCAAGACCGA
GATTACCCTGGCCAACGGCGAGATCCGGAAGCGGCCTCTGATCGAGACAAACGGCGAAACCGGGGAGATC
GTGTGGGATAAGGGCCGGGATTTTGCCACCGTGCGGAAAGTGCTGAGCATGCCCCAAGTGAATATCGTGA
AAAAGACCGAGGTGCAGACAGGCGGCTTCAGCAAAGAGTCTATCCTGCCCAAGAGGAACAGCGATAAGCT
GATCGCCAGAAAGAAGGACTGGGACCCTAAGAAGTACGGCGGCTTCGACAGCCCCACCGTGGCCTATTCT
GTGCTGGTGGTGGCCAAAGTGGAAAAGGGCAAGTCCAAGAAACTGAAGAGTGTGAAAGAGCTGCTGGGGA
TCACCATCATGGAAAGAAGCAGCTTCGAGAAGAATCCCATCGACTTTCTGGAAGCCAAGGGCTACAAAGA
AGTGAAAAAGGACCTGATCATCAAGCTGCCTAAGTACTCCCTGTTCGAGCTGGAAAACGGCCGGAAGAGA
ATGCTGGCCTCTGCCGGCGAACTGCAGAAGGGAAACGAACTGGCCCTGCCCTCCAAATATGTGAACTTCC
TGTACCTGGCCAGCCACTATGAGAAGCTGAAGGGCTCCCCCGAGGATAATGAGCAGAAACAGCTGTTTGT
GGGACAGCACAAGCACTACCTGGACGAGATCATCGAGCAGATCAGCGAGTTCTCCAAGAGAGTGATCCTG
GCCGACGCTAATCTGGACAAAGTGCTGTCCGCCTACAACAAGCACCGGGATAAGCCCATCAGAGAGCAGG
CCGAGAATATCATCCACCTGTTTACCCTGACCAATCTGGGAGCCCCTGCCGCCTTCAAGTACTTTGACAC
CACCATCGACCGGAAGAGGTACACCAGCACCAAAGAGGTGCTGGACGCCACCCTGATCCACCAGAGCATC
ACCGGCCTGTACGAGACACGGATCGACCTGTCTCAGCTGGGAGGCGACAAAAGGCCGGCGGCCACGAAAA
AGGCCGGCCAGGCAAAAAAGAAAAAGTAAGGCGCGCCAGTCCAGTGTGGTGGAATTCTGCAGATATCCAG
CACAGTGGCGGCCGCTCGAGTCTAGAGGGCCCGTTTGCTCCGAGGGCCGCCACCACCTGTTCCTGTACGG
CATGGACGAGCTGTACAAGTAGGTCGACAATCAACCTCTGGATTACAAAATTTGTGAAAGATTGACTGGT
ATTCTTAACTATGTTGCTCCTTTTACGCTATGTGGATACGCTGCTTTAATGCCTTTGTATCATGCTATTG
CTTCCCGTATGGCTTTCATTTTCTCCTCCTTGTATAAATCCTGGTTGCTGTCTCTTTATGAGGAGTTGTG
GCCCGTTGTCAGGCAACGTGGCGTGGTGTGCACTGTGTTTGCTGACGCAACCCCCACTGGTTGGGGCATT
GCCACCACCTGTCAGCTCCTTTCCGGGACTTTCGCTTTCCCCCTCCCTATTGCCACGGCGGAACTCATCG
CCGCCTGCCTTGCCCGCTGCTGGACAGGGGCTCGGCTGTTGGGCACTGACAATTCCGTGGTGTTGTCGGG
GAAGCTGACGTCCTTTCCATGGCTGCTCGCCTGTGTTGCCACCTGGATTCTGCGCGGGACGTCCTTCTGC
TACGTCCCTTCGGCCCTCAATCCAGCGGACCTTCCTTCCCGCGGCCTGCTGCCGGCTCTGCGGCCTCTTC
CGCGTCTTCGCCTTCGCCCTCAGACGAGTCGGATCTCCCTTTGGGCCGCCTCCCCGCCTGGAATTCGAGC
TCGGTACCTTCCCGGGTTCATTAGATCCTAAGGTAAACATGAGGATCACCCATGTCTGCAGGTCGACTCT
AGAAAACATGAGGATCACCCATGTCTTGGCACTGGCGTCGTAAACATGAGGATCACCCATGTCTGCGGTA
CCTTTAAGACCAATGACTTACAAGGCAGCTGTAGATCTTAGCCACTTTTTAAAAGAAAAGAGGGGACTGG
AAGGGCTAATTCACTCCCAACGAAGACAAGATCTGCTTTTTGCTTGTACTGGGTCTCTCTGGTTAGACCA
GATCTGAGCCTGGGAGCTCTCTGGCTAACTAGGGAACCCACTGCTTAAGCCTCAATAAAGCTTGCCTTGA
GTGCTTCAAGTAGTGTGTGCCCGTCTGTTGTGTGACTCTGGTAACTAGAGATCCCTCAGACCCTTTTAGT
CAGTGTGGAAAATCTCTAGCAGTAGTAGTTCATGTCATCTTATTATTCAGTATTTATAACTTGCAAAGAA
ATGAATATCAGAGAGTGAGAGGCCTTGACATTGTTTAAACCCGCTGATCAGCCTCGACTGTGCCTTCTAG
TTGCCAGCCATCTGTTGTTTGCCCCTCCCCCGTGCCTTCCTTGACCCTGGAAGGTGCCACTCCCACTGTC
CTTTCCTAATAAAATGAGGAAATTGCATCGCATTGTCTGAGTAGGTGTCATTCTATTCTGGGGGGTGGGG
TGGGGCAGGACAGCAAGGGGGAGGATTGGGAAGACAATAGCAGGCATGCTGGGGATGCGGTGGGCTCTAT
GGCTTCTGAGGCGGAAAGAACCAGCTGGGGCTCTAGGGGGTATCCCC
[117 nt withheld, positions 9218-9334]
TCACGTTC
[91 nt withheld, positions 9343-9433]
A
[49 nt withheld, positions 9435-9483]
CCTTTGACGTTGGAGTCCACGTTCTTT
[37 nt withheld, positions 9511-9547]
ACCCTATCTCGGTCTATTCTTTTGATTTATAAGGGATTTTGCCGATTTCGGCCTATTGGTTAAAAAATGA
GCTGATTTAACAAAAATTTAACGCGAATTAATTCTGTGGAATGTGTGTCAGTTAGGGTGTGGAAAGTCCC
CAGGCTCCCCAGCAGGCAGAAGTATGCAAAGCATGCATCTCAATTAGTCAGCAACCAGGTGTGGAAAGTC
CCCAGGCTCCCCAGCAGGCAGAAGTATGCAAAGCATGCATCTCAATTAGTCAGCAACCATAGTCCCGCCC
CTAACTCCGCCCATCCCGCCCCTAACTCCGCCCAGTTCCGCCCATTCTCCGCCCCATGGCTGACTAATTT
TTTTTATTTATGCAGAGGCCGAGGCCGCCTCTGCCTCTGAGCTATTCCAGAAGTAGTGAGGAGGCTTTTT
TGGAGGCCTAGGCTTTTGCAAAAAGCTCCCGGGAGCTTGTATATCCATTTTCGGATCTGATCAGCACGTG
ATGAAAAAGCCTGAACTCACCGCGACGTCTGTCGAGAAGTTTCTGATCGAAAAGTTCGACAGCGTCTCCG
ACCTGATGCAGCTCTCGGAGGGCGAAGAATCTCGTGCTTTCAGCTTCGATGTAGGAGGGCGTGGATATGT
CCTGCGGGTAAATAGCTGCGCCGATGGTTTCTACAAAGATCGTTATGTTTATCGGCACTTTGCATCGGCC
GCGCTCCCGATTCCGGAAGTGCTTGACATTGGGGAATTCAGCGAGAGCCTGACCTATTGCATCTCCCGCC
GTGCACAGGGTGTCACGTTGCAAGACCTGCCTGAAACCGAACTGCCCGCTGTTCTGCAGCCGGTCGCGGA
GGCCATGGATGCGATCGCTGCGGCCGATCTTAGCCAGACGAGCGGGTTCGGCCCATTCGGACCGCAAGGA
ATCGGTCAATACACTACATGGCGTGATTTCATATGCGCGATTGCTGATCCCCATGTGTATCACTGGCAAA
CTGTGATGGACGACACCGTCAGTGCGTCCGTCGCGCAGGCTCTCGATGAGCTGATGCTTTGGGCCGAGGA
CTGCCCCGAAGTCCGGCACCTCGTGCACGCGGATTTCGGCTCCAACAATGTCCTGACGGACAATGGCCGC
ATAACAGCGGTCATTGACTGGAGCGAGGCGATGTTCGGGGATTCCCAATACGAGGTCGCCAACATCTTCT
TCTGGAGGCCGTGGTTGGCTTGTATGGAGCAGCAGACGCGCTACTTCGAGCGGAGGCATCCGGAGCTTGC
AGGATCGCCGCGGCTCCGGGCGTATATGCTCCGCATTGGTCTTGACCAACTCTATCAGAGCTTGGTTGAC
GGCAATTTCGATGATGCAGCTTGGGCGCAGGGTCGATGCGACGCAATCGTCCGATCCGGAGCCGGGACTG
TCGGGCGTACACAAATCGCCCGCAGAAGCGCGGCCGTCTGGACCGATGGCTGTGTAGAAGTACTCGCCGA
TAGTGGAAACCGACGCCCCAGCACTCGTCCGAGGGCAAAGGAATAGCACGTGCTACGAGATTTCGATTCC
ACCGCCGCCTTCTATGAAAGGTTGGGCTTCGGAATCGTTTTCCGGGACGCCGGCTGGATGATCCTCCAGC
GCGGGGATCTCATGCTGGAGTTCTTCGCCCACCCCAACTTGTTTATTGCAGCTTATAATGGTTACAAATA
AAGCAATAGCATCACAAATTTCACAAATAAAGCATTTTTTTCACTGCATTCTAGTTGTGGTTTGTCCAAA
CTCATCAATGTATCTTATCATGTCTGTATACCGTCGACCTCTAGCTAGAGCTTGGCGTAATCATGGTCAT
AGCTGTTTCCTGTGTGAAATTGTTATCCGCTCACAATTCCACACAACATACGAGCCGGAAGCATAAAGTG
TAAAGCCTGGGGTGCCTAATGAGTGAGCTAACTCACATTAATTGCGTTGCGCTCACTGCCCGCTTTCCAG
TCGGGAAACCTGTCGTGCCAGCTGCATTAATGAATCGGCCAACGCGCGGGGAGAGGCGGTTTGCGTATTG
GGCGCTCTTCCGCTTCCTCGCTCACTGACTCGCTGCGCTCGGTCGTTCGGCTGCGGCGAGCGGTATCAGC
TCACTCAAAGGCGGTAATACGGTTATCCACAGAATCAGGGGATAACGCAGGAAAGAACATGTGAGCAAAA
GGCCAGCAAAAGGCCAGGAACCGTAAAAAGGCCGCGTTGCTGGCGTTTTTCCATAGGCTCCGCCCCCCTG
ACGAGCATCACAAAAATCGACGCTCAAGTCAGAGGTGGCGAAACCCGACAGGACTATAAAGATACCAGGC
GTTTCCCCCTGGAAGCTCCCTCGTGCGCTCTCCTGTTCCGACCCTGCCGCTTACCGGATACCTGTCCGCC
TTTCTCCCTTCGGGAAGCGTGGCGCTTTCTCATAGCTCACGCTGTAGGTATCTCAGTTCGGTGTAGGTCG
TTCGCTCCAAGCTGGGCTGTGTGCACGAACCCCCCGTTCAGCCCGACCGCTGCGCCTTATCCGGTAACTA
TCGTCTTGAGTCCAACCCGGTAAGACACGACTTATCGCCACTGGCAGCAGCCACTGGTAACAGGATTAGC
AGAGCGAGGTATGTAGGCGGTGCTACAGAGTTCTTGAAGTGGTGGCCTAACTACGGCTACACTAGAAGAA
CAGTATTTGGTATCTGCGCTCTGCTGAAGCCAGTTACCTTCGGAAAAAGAGTTGGTAGCTCTTGATCCGG
CAAACAAACCACCGCTGGTAGCGGTGGTTTTTTTGTTTGCAAGCAGCAGATTACGCGCAGAAAAAAAGGA
TCTCAAGAAGATCCTTTGATCTTTTCTACGGGGTCTGACGCTCAGTGGAACGAAAACTCACGTTAAGGGA
TTTTGGTCATGAGATTATCAAAAAGGATCTTCACCTAGATCCTTTTAAATTAAAAATGAAGTTTTAAATC
AATCTAAAGTATATATGAGTAAACTTGGTCTGACAGTTACCAATGCTTAATCAGTGAGGCACCTATCTCA
GCGATCTGTCTATTTCGTTCATCCATAGTTGCCTGACTCCCCGTCGTGTAGATAACTACGATACGGGAGG
GCTTACCATCTGGCCCCAGTGCTGCAATGATACCGCGAGACCCACGCTCACCGGCTCCAGATTTATCAGC
AATAAACCAGCCAGCCGGAAGGGCCGAGCGCAGAAGTGGTCCTGCAACTTTATCCGCCTCCATCCAGTCT
ATTAATTGTTGCCGGGAAGCTAGAGTAAGTAGTTCGCCAGTTAATAGTTTGCGCAACGTTGTTGCCATTG
CTACAGGCATCGTGGTGTCACGCTCGTCGTTTGGTATGGCTTCATTCAGCTCCGGTTCCCAACGATCAAG
GCGAGTTACATGATCCCCCATGTTGTGCAAAAAAGCGGTTAGCTCCTTCGGTCCTCCGATCGTTGTCAGA
AGTAAGTTGGCCGCAGTGTTATCACTCATGGTTATGGCAGCACTGCATAATTCTCTTACTGTCATGCCAT
CCGTAAGATGCTTTTCTGTGACTGGTGAGTACTCAACCAAGTCATTCTGAGAATAGTGTATGCGGCGACC
GAGTTGCTCTTGCCCGGCGTCAATACGGGATAATACCGCGCCACATAGCAGAACTTTAAAAGTGCTCATC
ATTGGAAAACGTTCTTCGGGGCGAAAACTCTCAAGGATCTTACCGCTGTTGAGATCCAGTTCGATGTAAC
CCACTCGTGCACCCAACTGATCTTCAGCATCTTTTACTTTCACCAGCGTTTCTGGGTGAGCAAAAACAGG
AAGGCAAAATGCCGCAAAAAAGGGAATAAGGGCGACACGGAAATGTTGAATACTCATACTCTTCCTTTTT
CAATATTATTGAAGCATTTATCAGGGTTATTGTCTCATGAGCGGATACATATTTGAATGTATTTAGAAAA
ATAAACAAATAGGGGTTCCGCGCACATTTCCCCGAAAAGTGCCACCTGACGTCGACGGATCGGGAGATCA
ACTTGTTTATTGCAGCTTATAATGGTTACAAATAAAGCAATAGCATCACAAATTTCACAAATAAAGCATT
TTTTTCACTGCATTCTAGTTGTGGTTTGTCCAAACTCATCAATGTATCTTATCATGTCTGGATCAACTGG
ATAACTCAAGCTAACCAAAATCATCCCAAACTTCCCACCCCATACCCTATTACCACTGCCAATTACCTGT
GGTTTCATTTACTCTAAACCTGTGATTCCTCTGAATTATTTTCATTTTAAAGAAATTGTATTTGTTAAAT
ATGTACTACAAACTTAGTAGT
